Addgene plasmid #207811: p663-UBC-miniTurbo-V5-NRF2
Purpose: N-terminal tagged NRF2 for miniTurbo proximity experiments
Depositing lab: Ben Major. Publication: Proximity proteomic analysis of the NRF family reveals the Parkinson's disease protein ZNF746/PARIS as a co-complexed repressor of NRF2. LaPak KM, Saeidi S, Bok I, Wamsley NT, Plutzer IB, Bhatt DP, Luo J, Ashrafi G, Ben Major M. Sci Signal. 2023 Dec 12;16(815):eadi9018. doi: 10.1126/scisignal.adi9018. Epub 2023 Dec 12. PubMed 38085818.
Backbone
  Vector backbone: pDest663
  Backbone manufacturer: PEL
  Vector type: Lentiviral
  Selectable markers: Puromycin
Growth in bacteria
  Bacterial resistance: Ampicillin, 100 μg/mL
  Growth temperature: 30°C
  Growth strain: NEB Stable
  Copy number: High Copy
Gene/Insert
  Gene/Insert name: miniTurbo-V5-NRF2 (alt name: NFE2L2)
  Species: H. sapiens (human)
  Entrez Gene: NFE2L2 (a.k.a. HEBP1, IMDDHH, NRF2, Nrf-2)
  Promoter: UBC
  Tag / fusion protein: miniTurbo-V5 (N terminal on insert)
  Cloning method: Gateway Cloning
Terms and licenses: Academic/Nonprofit Terms; Industry Terms: Not Available to Industry
How to cite: p663-UBC-miniTurbo-V5-NRF2 was a gift from Ben Major (Addgene plasmid # 207811 ; http://n2t.net/addgene:207811 ; RRID:Addgene_207811)
