[The description below was written by a language model from this plasmid's Addgene catalogue record and pLannotate feature annotations shown in this document.]
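Description:
p663-UBC-miniTurbo-V5-NRF2 is a lentiviral expression plasmid of about 11.3 kb, built on the pDest663 destination backbone by Gateway recombination. It delivers human NRF2 (NFE2L2) fused at its N terminus to the miniTurbo biotin ligase and a V5 epitope. In bacteria it is maintained through a high-copy ColE1/pUC-type origin and selected with ampicillin via β-lactamase. An f1 origin, an SV40 origin and remnants of a lac/lacZα cloning region with T3 and T7 promoters are also present in the backbone.

The viral portion has the layout of a third-generation transfer vector. An RSV promoter drives a truncated HIV-1 5' LTR, followed by the Ψ packaging signal with a gag fragment, the RRE for Rev-dependent export of the genomic RNA, and the cPPT/CTS. A second truncated LTR and an SV40 polyadenylation signal close the unit. Between the LTRs, the human ubiquitin C promoter drives the miniTurbo coding sequence, which is followed by the NFE2L2 open reading frame. The att site remnants flanking the promoter, the tag and the gene indicate multi-fragment Gateway assembly. The V5 tag is listed in the catalogue entry but was not separately annotated in the feature table; it presumably lies in the short interval between miniTurbo and NRF2. A WPRE downstream of the fusion enhances transcript expression, and a separate mouse PGK promoter drives puromycin N-acetyltransferase for selection of transduced mammalian cells.

miniTurbo is an engineered, truncated E. coli biotin ligase that biotinylates nearby proteins. The construct is therefore intended for proximity-labelling proteomics, to identify proteins that associate with or lie close to NRF2 in stably transduced cells.
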