Features (pLannotate 1.2.2; 32 found; start..end, strand, type, name):
     26..130     +  promoter       AmpR promoter: bla
    131..991     +  CDS            AmpR: β-lactamase; bla; confers resistance to ampicillin, carbenicillin, and related antibiotics
   1162..1750    +  rep_origin     ori: high-copy-number ColE1/pMB1/pBR322/pUC origin of replication
   1933..2025    +  CDS            lacI (fragment): lac repressor; lacI; The lac repressor binds to the lac operator to inhibit transcription in E. coli. This inhibition can be relieved by adding lactose or isopropyl-β-D-thiogalactopyranoside (IPTG).
   2038..2059    +  protein_bind   CAP binding site: CAP binding activates transcription in the presence of cAMP. E. coli catabolite activator protein
   2074..2104    +  promoter       lac promoter: promoter for the E. coli lac operon
   2108..2130    +  protein_bind   lac operator (fragment): The lac repressor binds to the lac operator to inhibit transcription in E. coli. This inhibition can be relieved by adding lactose or isopropyl-β-D-thiogalactopyranoside (IPTG). lac repressor encoded by lacI
   2173..2191    +  promoter       T3 promoter: promoter for bacteriophage T3 RNA polymerase
   2219..2445    +  promoter       RSV promoter: Rous sarcoma virus enhancer/promoter
   2446..2626    +  LTR            5' LTR (truncated): truncated 5' long terminal repeat (LTR) from HIV-1
   2673..2798    +  misc_feature   HIV-1 Ψ: packaging signal of human immunodeficiency virus type 1
   2782..3145    +  CDS            HIV-1 gag (fragment): gag protein from human immunodeficiency virus 1; gag
   3291..3524    +  misc_feature   RRE: The Rev response element (RRE) of HIV-1 allows for Rev-dependent mRNA export from the nucleus to the cytoplasm.
   3901..4001    +  CDS            Rev (fragment): human immunodeficiency virus 1 (HIV-1) Rev protein; rev; enhances nuclear export of unspliced and incompletely spliced viral mRNAs
   4020..4136    +  misc_feature   cPPT/CTS: central polypurine tract and central termination sequence of HIV-1
   4170..4190    +  protein_bind   attB4: mutant version of attB; core recombination site for the Gateway® BP reaction BP Clonase™
   4190..5401    +  promoter       UbC promoter: human ubiquitin C promoter
   5405..5423    -  protein_bind   attB5 (fragment): mutant version of attB; core recombination site for the Gateway® BP reaction BP Clonase™
   5438..6208    +  CDS            miniTurbo: N-terminally truncated mutant of the E. coli biotin ligase BioID engineered for improved catalytic efficiency (Branon et al., 2018)
   6258..6275    +  protein_bind   attL1 (fragment): mutant version of attL; recombination site for the Gateway® LR reaction LR Clonase™
   6281..8092    +  CDS            NFE2L2: NF2L2_HUMAN - Also known as NRF2 From Homo sapiens (Human).
   8097..8118    -  protein_bind   attB2 (fragment): mutant version of attB; recombination site for the Gateway® BP reaction BP Clonase™
   8151..8739    +  misc_feature   WPRE: woodchuck hepatitis virus posttranscriptional regulatory element
   8753..9252    +  promoter       PGK promoter: mouse phosphoglycerate kinase 1 promoter
   9273..9872    +  CDS            PuroR: puromycin N-acetyltransferase; pac from Streptomyces alboniger; confers resistance to puromycin
   9940..10077   +  CDS            nef (fragment): NEF_HV1LA - Experimental evidence at protein level: Swiss-Prot protein existence level 1. Extracellular Nef protein targets CD4(+) T-lymphocytes for apoptosis by interacting with CXCR4 surface receptors. From Human immunodeficiency virus type 1 group M subtype B (isolate Lai) (HIV-1).
  10063..10243   +  LTR            5' LTR (truncated): truncated 5' long terminal repeat (LTR) from HIV-1
  10315..10436   +  polyA_signal   SV40 poly(A) signal: SV40 polyadenylation signal
  10476..10611   +  rep_origin     SV40 ori: SV40 origin of replication
  10632..10650   -  promoter       T7 promoter: promoter for bacteriophage T7 RNA polymerase
  10658..10813   +  CDS            lacZα (fragment): LacZα fragment of β-galactosidase; lacZ fragment
  10818..11246   +  rep_origin     f1 ori (sequence partly withheld): f1 bacteriophage origin of replication; arrow indicates direction of (+) strand synthesis
>Addgene plasmid #207811 | p663-UBC-miniTurbo-V5-NRF2 | addgene full sequence | sequence record 417841 | Addgene NGS Result
AGGTGGCACTTTTCGGGGAAATGTGCGCGGAACCCCTATTTGTTTATTTTTCTAAATACATTCAAATATG
TATCCGCTCATGAGACAATAACCCTGATAAATGCTTCAATAATATTGAAAAAGGAAGAGTATGAGTATTC
AACATTTCCGTGTCGCCCTTATTCCCTTTTTTGCGGCATTTTGCCTTCCTGTTTTTGCTCACCCAGAAAC
GCTGGTGAAAGTAAAAGATGCTGAAGATCAGTTGGGTGCACGAGTGGGTTACATCGAACTGGATCTCAAC
AGCGGTAAGATCCTTGAGAGTTTTCGCCCCGAAGAACGTTTTCCAATGATGAGCACTTTTAAAGTTCTGC
TATGTGGCGCGGTATTATCCCGTATTGACGCCGGGCAAGAGCAACTCGGTCGCCGCATACACTATTCTCA
GAATGACTTGGTTGAGTACTCACCAGTCACAGAAAAGCATCTTACGGATGGCATGACAGTAAGAGAATTA
TGCAGTGCTGCCATAACCATGAGTGATAACACTGCGGCCAACTTACTTCTGACAACGATCGGAGGACCGA
AGGAGCTAACCGCTTTTTTGCACAACATGGGGGATCATGTAACTCGCCTTGATCGTTGGGAACCGGAGCT
GAATGAAGCCATACCAAACGACGAGCGTGACACCACGATGCCTGTAGCAATGGCAACAACGTTGCGCAAA
CTATTAACTGGCGAACTACTTACTCTAGCTTCCCGGCAACAATTAATAGACTGGATGGAGGCGGATAAAG
TTGCAGGACCACTTCTGCGCTCGGCCCTTCCGGCTGGCTGGTTTATTGCTGATAAATCTGGAGCCGGTGA
GCGTGGGTCTCGCGGTATCATTGCAGCACTGGGGCCAGATGGTAAGCCCTCCCGTATCGTAGTTATCTAC
ACGACGGGGAGTCAGGCAACTATGGATGAACGAAATAGACAGATCGCTGAGATAGGTGCCTCACTGATTA
AGCATTGGTAACTGTCAGACCAAGTTTACTCATATATACTTTAGATTGATTTAAAACTTCATTTTTAATT
TAAAAGGATCTAGGTGAAGATCCTTTTTGATAATCTCATGACCAAAATCCCTTAACGTGAGTTTTCGTTC
CACTGAGCGTCAGACCCCGTAGAAAAGATCAAAGGATCTTCTTGAGATCCTTTTTTTCTGCGCGTAATCT
GCTGCTTGCAAACAAAAAAACCACCGCTACCAGCGGTGGTTTGTTTGCCGGATCAAGAGCTACCAACTCT
TTTTCCGAAGGTAACTGGCTTCAGCAGAGCGCAGATACCAAATACTGTTCTTCTAGTGTAGCCGTAGTTA
GGCCACCACTTCAAGAACTCTGTAGCACCGCCTACATACCTCGCTCTGCTAATCCTGTTACCAGTGGCTG
CTGCCAGTGGCGATAAGTCGTGTCTTACCGGGTTGGACTCAAGACGATAGTTACCGGATAAGGCGCAGCG
GTCGGGCTGAACGGGGGGTTCGTGCACACAGCCCAGCTTGGAGCGAACGACCTACACCGAACTGAGATAC
CTACAGCGTGAGCTATGAGAAAGCGCCACGCTTCCCGAAGGGAGAAAGGCGGACAGGTATCCGGTAAGCG
GCAGGGTCGGAACAGGAGAGCGCACGAGGGAGCTTCCAGGGGGAAACGCCTGGTATCTTTATAGTCCTGT
CGGGTTTCGCCACCTCTGACTTGAGCGTCGATTTTTGTGATGCTCGTCAGGGGGGCGGAGCCTATGGAAA
AACGCCAGCAACGCGGCCTTTTTACGGTTCCTGGCCTTTTGCTGGCCTTTTGCTCACATGTTCTTTCCTG
CGTTATCCCCTGATTCTGTGGATAACCGTATTACCGCCTTTGAGTGAGCTGATACCGCTCGCCGCAGCCG
AACGACCGAGCGCAGCGAGTCAGTGAGCGAGGAAGCGGAAGAGCGCCCAATACGCAAACCGCCTCTCCCC
GCGCGTTGGCCGATTCATTAATGCAGCTGGCACGACAGGTTTCCCGACTGGAAAGCGGGCAGTGAGCGCA
ACGCAATTAATGTGAGTTAGCTCACTCATTAGGCACCCCAGGCTTTACACTTTATGCTTCCGGCTCGTAT
GTTGTGTGGAATTGTGAGCGGATAACAATTTCACACAGGAAACAGCTATGACCATGATTACGCCAAGCGC
GCAATTAACCCTCACTAAAGGGAACAAAAGCTGGAGCTGCAAGCTTAATGTAGTCTTATGCAATACTCTT
GTAGTCTTGCAACATGGTAACGATGAGTTAGCAACATGCCTTACAAGGAGAGAAAAAGCACCGTGCATGC
CGATTGGTGGAAGTAAGGTGGTACGATCGTGCCTTATTAGGAAGGCAACAGACGGGTCTGACATGGATTG
GACGAACCACTGAATTGCCGCATTGCAGAGATATTGTATTTAAGTGCCTAGCTCGATACATAAACGGGTC
TCTCTGGTTAGACCAGATCTGAGCCTGGGAGCTCTCTGGCTAACTAGGGAACCCACTGCTTAAGCCTCAA
TAAAGCTTGCCTTGAGTGCTTCAAGTAGTGTGTGCCCGTCTGTTGTGTGACTCTGGTAACTAGAGATCCC
TCAGACCCTTTTAGTCAGTGTGGAAAATCTCTAGCAGTGGCGCCCGAACAGGGACTTGAAAGCGAAAGGG
AAACCAGAGGAGCTCTCTCGACGCAGGACTCGGCTTGCTGAAGCGCGCACGGCAAGAGGCGAGGGGCGGC
GACTGGTGAGTACGCCAAAAATTTTGACTAGCGGAGGCTAGAAGGAGAGAGATGGGTGCGAGAGCGTCAG
TATTAAGCGGGGGAGAATTAGATCGCGATGGGAAAAAATTCGGTTAAGGCCAGGGGGAAAGAAAAAATAT
AAATTAAAACATATAGTATGGGCAAGCAGGGAGCTAGAACGATTCGCAGTTAATCCTGGCCTGTTAGAAA
CATCAGAAGGCTGTAGACAAATACTGGGACAGCTACAACCATCCCTTCAGACAGGATCAGAAGAACTTAG
ATCATTATATAATACAGTAGCAACCCTCTATTGTGTGCATCAAAGGATAGAGATAAAAGACACCAAGGAA
GCTTTAGACAAGATAGAGGAAGAGCAAAACAAAAGTAAGACCACCGCACAGCAAGCGGCCGCTGATCTTC
AGACCTGGAGGAGGAGATATGAGGGACAATTGGAGAAGTGAATTATATAAATATAAAGTAGTAAAAATTG
AACCATTAGGAGTAGCACCCACCAAGGCAAAGAGAAGAGTGGTGCAGAGAGAAAAAAGAGCAGTGGGAAT
AGGAGCTTTGTTCCTTGGGTTCTTGGGAGCAGCAGGAAGCACTATGGGCGCAGCGTCAATGACGCTGACG
GTACAGGCCAGACAATTATTGTCTGGTATAGTGCAGCAGCAGAACAATTTGCTGAGGGCTATTGAGGCGC
AACAGCATCTGTTGCAACTCACAGTCTGGGGCATCAAGCAGCTCCAGGCAAGAATCCTGGCTGTGGAAAG
ATACCTAAAGGATCAACAGCTCCTGGGGATTTGGGGTTGCTCTGGAAAACTCATTTGCACCACTGCTGTG
CCTTGGAATGCTAGTTGGAGTAATAAATCTCTGGAACAGATTTGGAATCACACGACCTGGATGGAGTGGG
ACAGAGAAATTAACAATTACACAAGCTTAATACACTCCTTAATTGAAGAATCGCAAAACCAGCAAGAAAA
GAATGAACAAGAATTATTGGAATTAGATAAATGGGCAAGTTTGTGGAATTGGTTTAACATAACAAATTGG
CTGTGGTATATAAAATTATTCATAATGATAGTAGGAGGCTTGGTAGGTTTAAGAATAGTTTTTGCTGTAC
TTTCTATAGTGAATAGAGTTAGGCAGGGATATTCACCATTATCGTTTCAGACCCACCTCCCAACCCCGAG
GGGACCCGACAGGCCCGAAGGAATAGAAGAAGAAGGTGGAGAGAGAGACAGAGACAGATCCATTCGATTA
GTGAACGGATCTCGACGGTATCGGTTAACTTTTAAAAGAAAAGGGGGGATTGGGGGGTACAGTGCAGGGG
AAAGAATAGTAGACATAATAGCAACAGACATACAAACTAAAGAATTACAAAAACAAATTACAAAATTCAA
AATTTTATCGTCCAGTGTGGTGGAATTCTGCAGATATCACAACTTTGTATAGAAAAGTTGGCCTCCGCGC
CGGGTTTTGGCGCCTCCCGCGGGCGCCCCCCTCCTCACGGCGAGCGCTGCCACGTCAGACGAAGGGCGCA
GCGAGCGTCCTGATCCTTCCGCCCGGACGCTCAGGACAGCGGCCCGCTGCTCATAAGACTCGGCCTTAGA
ACCCCAGTATCAGCAGAAGGACATTTTAGGACGGGACTTGGGTGACTCTAGGGCACTGGTTTTCTTTCCA
GAGAGCGGAACAGGCGAGGAAAAGTAGTCCCTTCTCGGCGATTCTGCGGAGGGATCTCCGTGGGGCGGTG
AACGCCGATGATTATATAAGGACGCGCCGGGTGTGGCACAGCTAGTTCCGTCGCAGCCGGGATTTGGGTC
GCGGTTCTTGTTTGTGGATCGCTGTGATCGTCACTTGGTGAGTAGCGGGCTGCTGGGCTGGCCGGGGCTT
TCGTGGCCGCCGGGCCGCTCGGTGGGACGGAAGCGTGTGGAGAGACCGCCAAGGGCTGTAGTCTGGGTCC
GCGAGCAAGGTTGCCCTGAACTGGGGGTTGGGGGGAGCGCAGCAAAATGGCGGCTGTTCCCGAGTCTTGA
ATGGAAGACGCTTGTGAGGCGGGCTGTGAGGTCGTTGAAACAAGGTGGGGGGCATGGTGGGCGGCAAGAA
CCCAAGGTCTTGAGGCCTTCGCTAATGCGGGAAAGCTCTTATTCGGGTGAGATGGGCTGGGGCACCATCT
GGGGACCCTGACGTGAAGTTTGTCACTGACTGGAGAACTCGGTTTGTCGTCTGTTGCGGGGGCGGCAGTT
ATGGCGGTGCCGTTGGGCAGTGCACCCGTACCTTTGGGAGCGCGCGCCCTCGTCGTGTCGTGACGTCACC
CGTTCTGTTGGCTTATAATGCAGGGTGGGGCCACCTGCCGGTAGGTGTGCGGTAGGCTTTTCTCCGTCGC
AGGACGCAGGGTTCGGGCCTAGGGTAGGCTCTCCTGAATCGACAGGCGCCGGACCTCTGGTGAGGGGAGG
GATAAGTGAGGCGTCAGTTTCTTTGGTCGGTTTTATGTACCTATCTTCTTAAGTAGCTGAAGCTCCGGTT
TTGAACTATGCGCTCGGGGTTGGCGAGTGTGTTTTGTGAAGTTTTTTAGGCACCTTTTGAAATGTAATCA
TTTGGGTCAATATGTAATTTTCAGTGTTAGACTAGTAAATTGTCCGCTAAATTCTGGCCGTTTTTGGCTT
TTTTGTTAGACGGCCAACTTTTGTATACAAAGTGGGCCACCATGGGAATCCCGCTGCTGAACGCTAAACA
GATTCTGGGACAGCTGGACGGCGGGAGCGTGGCAGTCCTGCCTGTGGTCGACTCCACCAATCAGTACCTG
CTGGATCGAATCGGCGAGCTGAAGAGTGGGGATGCTTGCATTGCAGAATATCAGCAGGCAGGGAGAGGAA
GCAGAGGGAGGAAATGGTTCTCTCCTTTTGGAGCTAACCTGTACCTGAGTATGTTTTGGCGCCTGAAGCG
GGGACCAGCAGCAATCGGCCTGGGCCCGGTCATCGGAATTGTCATGGCAGAAGCGCTGCGAAAGCTGGGA
GCAGACAAGGTGCGAGTCAAATGGCCCAATGACCTGTATCTGCAGGATAGAAAGCTGGCAGGCATCCTGG
TGGAGCTGGCCGGAATAACAGGCGATGCTGCACAGATCGTCATTGGCGCCGGGATTAACGTGGCTATGAG
GCGCGTGGAGGAAAGCGTGGTCAATCAGGGCTGGATCACACTGCAGGAAGCAGGGATTAACCTGGACAGG
AATACTCTGGCCGCTATGCTGATCCGAGAGCTGCGGGCAGCCCTGGAACTGTTCGAGCAGGAAGGCCTGG
CTCCATATCTGTCACGGTGGGAGAAGCTGGATAACTTCATCAATAGACCCGTGAAGCTGATCATTGGGGA
CAAAGAGATTTTCGGGATTAGCCGGGGGATTGATAAACAGGGAGCCCTGCTGCTGGAACAGGACGGAGTT
ATCAAACCCTGGATGGGCGGAGAAATCAGTCTGCGGTCTGCCGAAAAGGCTAGCGGCAAGCCCATCCCCA
ACCCCCTGCTGGGCCTGGACAGCACCACAACTTTGTACAAAAAAGTTGGCATGATGGACTTGGAGCTGCC
GCCGCCGGGACTCCCGTCCCAGCAGGACATGGATTTGATTGACATACTTTGGAGGCAAGATATAGATCTT
GGAGTAAGTCGAGAAGTATTTGACTTCAGTCAGCGACGGAAAGAGTATGAGCTGGAAAAACAGAAAAAAC
TTGAAAAGGAAAGACAAGAACAACTCCAAAAGGAGCAAGAGAAAGCCTTTTTCGCTCAGTTACAACTAGA
TGAAGAGACAGGTGAATTTCTCCCAATTCAGCCAGCCCAGCACATCCAGTCAGAAACCAGTGGATCTGCC
AACTACTCCCAGGTTGCCCACATTCCCAAATCAGATGCTTTGTACTTTGATGACTGCATGCAGCTTTTGG
CGCAGACATTCCCGTTTGTAGATGACAATGAGGTTTCTTCGGCTACGTTTCAGTCACTTGTTCCTGATAT
TCCCGGTCACATCGAGAGCCCAGTCTTCATTGCTACTAATCAGGCTCAGTCACCTGAAACTTCTGTTGCT
CAGGTAGCCCCTGTTGATTTAGACGGTATGCAACAGGACATTGAGCAAGTTTGGGAGGAGCTATTATCCA
TTCCTGAGTTACAGTGTCTTAATATTGAAAATGACAAGCTGGTTGAGACTACCATGGTTCCAAGTCCAGA
AGCCAAACTGACAGAAGTTGACAATTATCATTTTTACTCATCTATACCCTCAATGGAAAAAGAAGTAGGT
AACTGTAGTCCACATTTTCTTAATGCTTTTGAGGATTCCTTCAGCAGCATCCTCTCCACAGAAGACCCCA
ACCAGTTGACAGTGAACTCATTAAATTCAGATGCCACAGTCAACACAGATTTTGGTGATGAATTTTATTC
TGCTTTCATAGCTGAGCCCAGTATCAGCAACAGCATGCCCTCACCTGCTACTTTAAGCCATTCACTCTCT
GAACTTCTAAATGGGCCCATTGATGTTTCTGATCTATCACTTTGCAAAGCTTTCAACCAAAACCACCCTG
AAAGCACAGCAGAATTCAATGATTCTGACTCCGGCATTTCACTAAACACAAGTCCCAGTGTGGCATCACC
AGAACACTCAGTGGAATCTTCCAGCTATGGAGACACACTACTTGGCCTCAGTGATTCTGAAGTGGAAGAG
CTAGATAGTGCCCCTGGAAGTGTCAAACAGAATGGTCCTAAAACACCAGTACATTCTTCTGGGGATATGG
TACAACCCTTGTCACCATCTCAGGGGCAGAGCACTCACGTGCATGATGCCCAATGTGAGAACACACCAGA
GAAAGAATTGCCTGTAAGTCCTGGTCATCGGAAAACCCCATTCACAAAAGACAAACATTCAAGCCGCTTG
GAGGCTCATCTCACAAGAGATGAACTTAGGGCAAAAGCTCTCCATATCCCATTCCCTGTAGAAAAAATCA
TTAACCTCCCTGTTGTTGACTTCAACGAAATGATGTCCAAAGAGCAGTTCAATGAAGCTCAACTTGCATT
AATTCGGGATATACGTAGGAGGGGTAAGAATAAAGTGGCTGCTCAGAATTGCAGAAAAAGAAAACTGGAA
AATATAGTAGAACTAGAGCAAGATTTAGATCATTTGAAAGATGAAAAAGAAAAATTGCTCAAAGAAAAAG
GAGAAAATGACAAAAGCCTTCACCTACTGAAAAAACAACTCAGCACCTTATATCTCGAAGTTTTCAGCAT
GCTACGTGATGAAGATGGAAAACCTTATTCTCCTAGTGAATACTCCCTGCAGCAAACAAGAGATGGCAAT
GTTTTCCTTGTTCCCAAAAGTAAGAAGCCAGATGTTAAGAAATAGTACCCAACTTTCTTGTACAAAGTTG
TGATATCCAGCACAGTGGCGGCCGCTCGACAATCAACCTCTGGATTACAAAATTTGTGAAAGATTGACTG
GTATTCTTAACTATGTTGCTCCTTTTACGCTATGTGGATACGCTGCTTTAATGCCTTTGTATCATGCTAT
TGCTTCCCGTATGGCTTTCATTTTCTCCTCCTTGTATAAATCCTGGTTGCTGTCTCTTTATGAGGAGTTG
TGGCCCGTTGTCAGGCAACGTGGCGTGGTGTGCACTGTGTTTGCTGACGCAACCCCCACTGGTTGGGGCA
TTGCCACCACCTGTCAGCTCCTTTCCGGGACTTTCGCTTTCCCCCTCCCTATTGCCACGGCGGAACTCAT
CGCCGCCTGCCTTGCCCGCTGCTGGACAGGGGCTCGGCTGTTGGGCACTGACAATTCCGTGGTGTTGTCG
GGGAAGCTGACGTCCTTTCCATGGCTGCTCGCCTGTGTTGCCACCTGGATTCTGCGCGGGACGTCCTTCT
GCTACGTCCCTTCGGCCCTCAATCCAGCGGACCTTCCTTCCCGCGGCCTGCTGCCGGCTCTGCGGCCTCT
TCCGCGTCTTCGCCTTCGCCCTCAGACGAGTCGGATCTCCCTTTGGGCCGCCTCCCCGCCTGGAATTCTA
CCGGGTAGGGGAGGCGCTTTTCCCAAGGCAGTCTGGAGCATGCGCTTTAGCAGCCCCGCTGGGCACTTGG
CGCTACACAAGTGGCCTCTGGCCTCGCACACATTCCACATCCACCGGTAGGCGCCAACCGGCTCCGTTCT
TTGGTGGCCCCTTCGCGCCACCTTCTACTCCTCCCCTAGTCAGGAAGTTCCCCCCCGCCCCGCAGCTCGC
GTCGTGCAGGACGTGACAAATGGAAGTAGCACGTCTCACTAGTCTCGTGCAGATGGACAGCACCGCTGAG
CAATGGAAGCGGGTAGGCCTTTGGGGCAGCGGCCAATAGCAGCTTTGCTCCTTCGCTTTCTGGGCTCAGA
GGCTGGGAAGGGGTGGGTCCGGGGGCGGGCTCAGGGGCGGGCTCAGGGGCGGGGCGGGCGCCCGAAGGTC
CTCCGGAGGCCCGGCATTCTGCACGCTTCAAAAGCGCACGTCTGCCGCGCTGTTCTCCTCTTCCTCATCT
CCGGGCCTTTCGACCTGCAGCCCAAGCTTACCATGACCGAGTACAAGCCCACGGTGCGCCTCGCCACCCG
CGACGACGTCCCCAGGGCCGTACGCACCCTCGCCGCCGCGTTCGCCGACTACCCCGCCACGCGCCACACC
GTCGATCCGGACCGCCACATCGAGCGGGTCACCGAGCTGCAAGAACTCTTCCTCACGCGCGTCGGGCTCG
ACATCGGCAAGGTGTGGGTCGCGGACGACGGCGCCGCGGTGGCGGTCTGGACCACGCCGGAGAGCGTCGA
AGCGGGGGCGGTGTTCGCCGAGATCGGCCCGCGCATGGCCGAGTTGAGCGGTTCCCGGCTGGCCGCGCAG
CAACAGATGGAAGGCCTCCTGGCGCCGCACCGGCCCAAGGAGCCCGCGTGGTTCCTGGCCACCGTCGGCG
TCTCGCCCGACCACCAGGGCAAGGGTCTGGGCAGCGCCGTCGTGCTCCCCGGAGTGGAGGCGGCCGAGCG
CGCCGGGGTGCCCGCCTTCCTGGAGACCTCCGCGCCCCGCAACCTCCCCTTCTACGAGCGGCTCGGCTTC
ACCGTCACCGCCGACGTCGAGGTGCCCGAAGGACCGCGCACCTGGTGCATGACCCGCAAGCCCGGTGCCT
GACGCCCGCCCCACGACCCGCAGCGCCCGACCGAAAGGAGCGCACGACCCCATGCATCTCGAGGGCCCGG
TACCTTTAAGACCAATGACTTACAAGGCAGCTGTAGATCTTAGCCACTTTTTAAAAGAAAAGGGGGGACT
GGAAGGGCTAGCTCACTCCCAACGAAGACAAGATCTGCTTTTTGCTTGTACTGGGTCTCTCTGGTTAGAC
CAGATCTGAGCCTGGGAGCTCTCTGGCTAACTAGGGAACCCACTGCTTAAGCCTCAATAAAGCTTGCCTT
GAGTGCTTCAAGTAGTGTGTGCCCGTCTGTTGTGTGACTCTGGTAACTAGAGATCCCTCAGACCCTTTTA
GTCAGTGTGGAAAATCTCTAGCAGTAGTAGTTCATGTCATCTTATTATTCAGTATTTATAACTTGCAAAG
AAATGAATATCAGAGAGTGAGAGGAACTTGTTTATTGCAGCTTATAATGGTTACAAATAAAGCAATAGCA
TCACAAATTTCACAAATAAAGCATTTTTTTCACTGCATTCTAGTTGTGGTTTGTCCAAACTCATCAATGT
ATCTTATCATGTCTGGCTCTAGCTATCCCGCCCCTAACTCCGCCCATCCCGCCCCTAACTCCGCCCAGTT
CCGCCCATTCTCCGCCCCATGGCTGACTAATTTTTTTTATTTATGCAGAGGCCGAGGCCGCCTCGGCCTC
TGAGCTATTCCAGAAGTAGTGAGGAGGCTTTTTTGGAGGCCTAGGGACGTACCCAATTCGCCCTATAGTG
AGTCGTATTACGCGCGCTCACTGGCCGTCGTTTTACAACGTCGTGACTGGGAAAACCCTGGCGTTACCCA
ACTTAATCGCCTTGCAGCACATCCCCCTTTCGCCAGCTGGCGTAATAGCGAAGAGGCCCGCACCGATCGC
CCTTCCCAACAGTTGCGCAGCCTGAATGGCGAATGGG
[124 nt withheld, positions 10818-10941]
C
[91 nt withheld, positions 10943-11033]
A
[49 nt withheld, positions 11035-11083]
CCTTTGACGTTGGAGTCCACGTTCTTT
[37 nt withheld, positions 11111-11147]
ACCCTATCTCGGTCTATTCTTTTGATTTATAAGGGATTTTGCCGATTTCGGCCTATTGGTTAAAAAATGA
GCTGATTTAACAAAAATTTAACGCGAATTTTAACAAAATATTAACGCTTACAATTT
